>Addgene plasmid #65022 | pUC18R6K-mini-Tn7T-Gm | addgene full sequence | sequence record 486495 | Addgene NGS Result
TCGCGCGTTTCGGTGATGACGGTGAAAACCTCTGACACATGCAGCTCCCGGAGACGGTCACAGCTTGTCT
GTAAGCGGATGCCGGGAGCAGACAAGCCCGTCAGGGCGCGTCAGCGGGTGTTGGCGGGTGTCGGGGCTGG
CTTAACTATGCGGCATCAGAGCAGATTGTACTGAGAGTGCACCATATGCGGTGTGAAATACCGCACAGAT
GCGTAAGGAGAAAATACCGCATCAGGCGCCATTCGCCATTCAGGCTGCGCAACTGTTGGGAAGGGCGATC
GGTGCGGGCCTCTTCGCTATTACGCCAGCTAGAGGACCAGCCGCGTAACCTGGCAAAATCGGTTACGGTT
GAGTAATAAATGGATGCCCTGCGTAAGCGGGTGTGGGCGGACAATAAAGTCTTAAACTGAACAAAATAGA
TCTAAACTATGACAATAAAGTCTTAAACTAGACAGAATAGTTGTAAACTGAAATCAGTCCAGTTATGCTG
TGAAAAAGCATACTGGACTTTTGTTATGGCTAAAGCAAACTCTTCATTTTCTGAAGTGCAAATTGCCCGT
CGTATTAAAGAGGGGCGTGGGGTTCGAGGTCGACGGTATCGATAAGCTAGCTTAATTAGCTGAGCTTGGA
CTCCTGTTGATAGATCCAGTAATGACCTCAGAACTCCATCTGGATTTGTTCAGAACGCTCGGTTGCCGCC
GGGCGTTTTTTATTGGTGAGAATCCAAGCTAGACTGCGATGAGTGGCAGGGCGGGGCGTAATTTTTTTAA
GGCAGTTATTGGTGCCCTTAAACGCCTGGGGTAATGACTCTCTAGCTTGAGGCATCAAATAAAACGAAAG
GCTCAGTCGAAAGACTGGGCCTTTCGTTTTATCTGTTGTTTGTCGGTGAACGCTCTCCTGAGTAGGACAA
ATCCGCCGCTAGGAGCTTGCGGCCCGGACGATCGAATTGGGGATCTTGAAGTACCTATTCCGAAGTTCCT
ATTCTCTAGAAAGTATAGGAACTTCAGAGCGCTTTTGAAGCTGATGTGCTTAAAAACTTACTCAATGGAA
TTCTAGATCGAATTGGCCGCGGCGTTGTGACAATTTACCGAACAACTCCGCGGCCGGGAAGCCGATCTCG
GCTTGAACGAATTGTTAGGTGGCGGTACTTGGGTCGATATCAAAGTGCATCACTTCTTCCCGTATGCCCA
ACTTTGTATAGAGAGCCACTGCGGGATCGTCACCGTAATCTGCTTGCACGTAGATCACATAAGCACCAAG
CGCGTTGGCCTCATGCTTGAGGAGATTGATGAGCGCGGTGGCAATGCCCTGCCTCCGGTGCTCGCCGGAG
ACTGCGAGATCATAGATATAGATCTCACTACGCGGCTGCTCAAACTTGGGCAGAACGTAAGCCGCGAGAG
CGCCAACAACCGCTTCTTGGTCGAAGGCAGCAAGCGCGATGAATGTCTTACTACGGAGCAAGTTCCCGAG
GTAATCGGAGTCCGGCTGATGTTGGGAGTAGGTGGCTACGTCTCCGAACTCACGACCGAAAAGATCAAGA
GCAGCCCGCATGGATTTGACTTGGTCAGGGCCGAGCCTACATGTGCGAATGATGCCCATACTTGAGCCAC
CTAACTTTGTTTTAGGGCGACTGCCCTGCTGCGTAACATCGTTGCTGCTGCGTAACATCGTTGCTGCTCC
ATAACATCAAACATCGACCCACGGCGTAACGCGCTTGCTGCTTGGATGCCCGAGGCATAGACTGTACAAA
AAAACAGTCATAACAAGCCATGAAAACCGCCACTGCGCCGTTACCACCGCTGCGTTCGGTCAAGGTTCTG
GACCAGTTGCGTGAGCGCATACGCTACTTGCATTACAGTTTACGAACCGAACAGGCTTATGTCAATTCGA
TCCATTGCTGTTGACAAAGGGAATCAGGGGATCTTGAAGTTCCTATTCCGAAGTTCCTATTCTCTAGAAA
GTATAGGAACTTCAGAGCGCTTTTGAAGCTAATTCGATCATGCATGAGCTCACTAGTGGATCCCCCGGGC
TGCAGGAATTCCTCGAGAAGCTTGGGCCCGGTACCTCGCGAAGGCCTTGCAGGCCAACCAGATAAGTGAA
ATCTAGTTCCAAACTATTTTGTCATTTTTAATTTTCGTATTAGCTTACGACGCTACACCCAGTTCCCATC
TATTTTGTCACTCTTCCCTAAATAATCCTTAAAAACTCCATTTCCACCCCTCCCAGTTCCCAACTATTTT
GTCCGCCCACAGCGGGGCATTTTTCTTCCTGTTATGTTTGGGCGCTGCATTAATGAATCGGCCAACGCGC
GGGGAGAGGCGGTTTGCGTATTGGGCGCTCTTCCGCTTCCTCGCTCACTGACCCGCTGCGCTCGGTCGTT
CGGCTGCGGCGAGCGGTATCAGCTCACTCAAAGGCGGTAATACGGTTATCCACAGAATCAGGGGATAACG
CAGGAAAGAACATGGGCAGTTCAACCTGTTGATAGTACGTACTAAGCTCTCATGTTTCACGTACTAAGCT
CTCAAGTTTAACGTACTAAGCTCTCATGTTTAACGAACTAAACCCTCATGGCTAACGTACTAAGCTCTCA
TGGCTAACGTACTAAGCTCTCATGTTTCACGTACTAAGCTCTCATGTTTGAACAATAAAATTAATATAAA
TCAGCAACTTAAATAGCCTCTAAGGTTTTAAGTTTTATAAGAAAAAAAAGAATATATAAGGCTTTTAAAG
CTTTTAAGGTTTAACGGTTGTGGACAACAAGCCAGGGATGTAACGCACTGAGAAGCCCTTAGAGCCTCTC
AAAGCAATTTTGAGTGACACAGGAACACTTAACGGCTGACAACCGGCTGGTAACAGGATTAGCAGAGCGA
GGTATGTAGGCGGTGCTACAGAGTTCTTGAAGTGGTGGCCTAACTACGGCTACACTAGAAGAACAGTATT
TGGTATCTGCGCTCTGCTGAAGCCAGTTACCTTCGGAAAAAGAGTTGGTAGCTCTTGATCCGGCAAACAA
ACCACCGCTGGTAGCGGTGGTTTTTTTGTTTGCAAGCAGCAGATTACGCGCAGAAAAAAAGGATCTCAAG
AAGATCCTTTGATCTTTTCTACGGGGTCTGACGCTCAGTGGAACGAAAACTCACGTTAAGGGATTTTGGT
CATGAGATTATCAAAAAGGATCTTCACCTAGATCCTTTTAAATTAAAAATGAAGTTTTAAATCAATCTAA
AGTATATATGAGTAAACTTGGTCTGACAGTTACCAATGCTTAATCAGTGAGGCACCTATCTCAGCGATCT
GTCTATTTCGTTCATCCATAGTTGCCTGACTCCCCGTCGTGTAGATAACTACGATACGGGAGGGCTTACC
ATCTGGCCCCAGTGCTGCAATGATACCGCGAGACCCACGCTCACCGGCTCCAGATTTATCAGCAATAAAC
CAGCCAGCCGGAAGGGCCGAGCGCAGAAGTGGTCCTGCAACTTTATCCGCCTCCATCCAGTCTATTAATT
GTTGCCGGGAAGCTAGAGTAAGTAGTTCGCCAGTTAATAGTTTGCGCAACGTTGTTGCCATTGCTACAGG
CATCGTGGTGTCACGCTCGTCGTTTGGTATGGCTTCATTCAGCTCCGGTTCCCAACGATCAAGGCGAGTT
ACATGATCCCCCATGTTGTGCAAAAAAGCGGTTAGCTCCTTCGGTCCTCCGATCGTTGTCAGAAGTAAGT
TGGCCGCAGTGTTATCACTCATGGTTATGGCAGCACTGCATAATTCTCTTACTGTCATGCCATCCGTAAG
ATGCTTTTCTGTGACTGGTGAGTACTCAACCAAGTCATTCTGAGAATAGTGTATGCGGCGACCGAGTTGC
TCTTGCCCGGCGTCAATACGGGATAATACCGCGCCACATAGCAGAACTTTAAAAGTGCTCATCATTGGAA
AACGTTCTTCGGGGCGAAAACTCTCAAGGATCTTACCGCTGTTGAGATCCAGTTCGATGTAACCCACTCG
TGCACCCAACTGATCTTCAGCATCTTTTACTTTCACCAGCGTTTCTGGGTGAGCAAAAACAGGAAGGCAA
AATGCCGCAAAAAAGGGAATAAGGGCGACACGGAAATGTTGAATACTCATACTCTTCCTTTTTCAATATT
ATTGAAGCATTTATCAGGGTTATTGTCTCATGAGCGGATACATATTTGAATGTATTTAGAAAAATAAACA
AATAGGGGTTCCGCGCACATTTCCCCGAAAAGTGCCACCTGACGTCTAAGAAACCATTATTATCATGACA
TTAACCTATAAAAATAGGCGTATCACGAGGCCCTTTCGTC
Features (pLannotate 1.2.2; 19 found; start..end, strand, type, name):
    137..236     +  misc_feature   bom (fragment): basis of mobility region from pBR322
    242..310     -  CDS            lacZα (fragment): LacZα fragment of β-galactosidase; lacZ fragment
    382..580     -  mobile_element Tn7R (fragment): mini-Tn7 element (right end of the Tn7 transposon) Tn7
    584..608     -  misc_feature   MCS (fragment): pBluescript multiple cloning site
    629..723     +  terminator     lambda t0 terminator: transcription terminator from phage lambda
    733..762     +  CDS            CmR (fragment): chloramphenicol acetyltransferase confers resistance to chloramphenicol
    826..912     +  terminator     rrnB T1 terminator: Escherichia coli rrnB; transcription terminator T1 from the E. coli rrnB gene
    972..1005    +  protein_bind   FRT (minimal): supports FLP-mediated excision but not integration (Turan and Bode, 2011) FLP recombinase from the Saccharomyces cerevisiae 2μ plasmid
   1135..1668    -  CDS            GmR: gentamycin acetyltransferase; aacC1; confers resistance to gentamycin
   1857..1885    -  promoter       Pc promoter: intI1 (promoter lies within the coding sequence); class 1 integron promoter
   1926..1973    +  protein_bind   FRT: FLP-mediated recombination occurs in the 8-bp core sequence TCTAGAAA (Turan and Bode, 2011). FLP recombinase from the Saccharomyces cerevisiae 2μ plasmid
   2012..2041    +  misc_feature   MCS (fragment): pBluescript multiple cloning site
   2086..2251    -  mobile_element Tn7L: mini-Tn7 element (left end of the Tn7 transposon) Tn7
   2284..2338    -  CDS            lacI (fragment): lac repressor; lacI; The lac repressor binds to the lac operator to inhibit transcription in E. coli. This inhibition can be relieved by adding lactose or isopropyl-β-D-thiogalactopyranoside (IPTG).
   2466..2841    +  rep_origin     R6K γ ori: γ replication origin from E. coli plasmid R6K; requires the R6K initiator protein pi for replication
   2847..3079    -  rep_origin     ori (fragment): high-copy-number ColE1/pMB1/pBR322/pUC origin of replication
   3250..4110    -  CDS            AmpR: β-lactamase; bla; confers resistance to ampicillin, carbenicillin, and related antibiotics
   4111..4215    -  promoter       AmpR promoter: bla
   4310..35      +  CDS            rop (fragment) (across the origin): Rop protein, which maintains plasmids at low copy number; rop
