[The description below was written by a language model from this plasmid's Addgene catalogue record and pLannotate feature annotations shown in this document.]
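Description:
pUC18R6K-mini-Tn7T-Gm is an empty-backbone mini-Tn7 delivery vector of about 4.3 kb, built for inserting cloned DNA into bacterial chromosomes at the attTn7 site; the associated work uses Pseudomonas aeruginosa as the example of a host with a single attTn7 site. It replicates from the R6K γ origin, which works only when the π initiator protein is supplied in trans, so it must be propagated in a pir-expressing E. coli strain such as Pir1. Only a fragment of the pUC/ColE1 origin remains, so in hosts lacking π the plasmid should behave as a suicide vector and the marker persists only if transposition has occurred. Selection is by gentamicin, and a complete β-lactamase gene with its own promoter on the backbone also confers ampicillin resistance. A partial bom (basis of mobility) region is annotated, along with short remnants of lacZα, lacI, rop and CmR that appear to be leftovers of construction.

The transposable unit is bounded by the Tn7R and Tn7L ends. Between them lie the gentamicin acetyltransferase gene (aacC1) driven by a class 1 integron Pc promoter and flanked by two FRT sites, so that FLP recombinase can remove the marker after integration. The unit also contains multiple cloning site fragments for inserting cargo, and the lambda t0 and rrnB T1 terminators, which sit near the Tn7R end and can limit transcriptional read-through across the element boundary. No Tn7 transposase genes are annotated, so transposition functions must come from elsewhere, typically a helper plasmid. The vector is used for stable, single-copy, site-specific chromosomal insertion of genes, for example for complementation or reporter constructs.
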