Addgene plasmid #65022: pUC18R6K-mini-Tn7T-Gm
Purpose: (Empty Backbone) GmR mini-Tn7 vector, R6K replicon
Depositing lab: Herbert Schweizer. Depositing organization: Colorado State University, Fort Collins. Publication: mini-Tn7 insertion in bacteria with single attTn7 sites: example Pseudomonas aeruginosa. Choi KH, Schweizer HP. Nat Protoc. 2006;1(1):153-61. 10.1038/nprot.2006.24 PubMed 17406227.
Backbone
  Vector backbone: pUC18R6K-mini-Tn7T
  Backbone manufacturer: Herbert Schweizer
Growth in bacteria
  Bacterial resistance: Gentamicin, 10 μg/mL
  Growth temperature: 37°C
  Growth strain: Pir1
  Growth instructions: also Ampicillin resistant
  Copy number: Unknown
Terms and licenses: Academic/Nonprofit Terms; Industry Terms
Depositor comments: GenBank Accession # AY599228
How to cite: pUC18R6K-mini-Tn7T-Gm was a gift from Herbert Schweizer (Addgene plasmid # 65022 ; http://n2t.net/addgene:65022 ; RRID:Addgene_65022)
