>Addgene plasmid #65022 | pUC18R6K-mini-Tn7T-Gm | addgene partial sequence | sequence record 112957 | LacZ-F2 5'-cctcttcgctattacgccag-3'
TGGATGCCCTGCGTAAGCGGGTGTGGGCGGACAATAAAGTCTTAAACTGAACAAAATAGATCTAAACTAT
GACAATAAAGTCTTAAACTAGACAGAATAGTTGTAAACTGAAATCAGTCCAGTTATGCTGTGAAAAAGCA
TACTGGACTTTTGTTATGGCTAAAGCAAACTCTTCATTTTCTGAAGTGCAAATTGCCCGTCGTATTAAAG
AGGGGCGTGGGGTTCGAGGTCGACGGTATCGATAAGCTAGCTTAATTAGCTGAGCTTGGACTCCTGTTGA
TAGATCCAGTAATGACCTCAGAACTCCATCTGGATTTGTTCAGAACGCTCGGTTGCCGCCGGGCGTTTTT
TATTGGTGAGAATCCAAGCTAGACTGCGATGAGTGGCAGGGCGGGGCGTAATTTTTTTAAGGCAGTTATT
GGTGCCCTTAAACGCCTGGGGTAATGACTCTCTAGCTTGAGGCATCAAATAAAACGAAAGGCTCAGTCGA
AAGACTGGGCCTTTCGTTTTATCTGTTGTTTGTCGGTGAACGCTCTCCTGAGTAGGACAAATCCGCCGCT
AGGAGCTTGCGGCCCGGACGATCGAATTGGGGATCTTGAAGTACCTATTCCGAAGTTCCTATTCTCTAGA
AAGTATAGGAACTTCAGAGCGCTTTTGAAGCTGATGTGCTTAAAAACTTACTCAATGGAATTCTAGATCG
AATTGGCCGCGGCGTTGTGACAATTTACCGAACAACTCCGCGGCCGGGAAGCCGATCTCGGCTTGAACG
