>Addgene plasmid #65022 | pUC18R6K-mini-Tn7T-Gm | addgene partial sequence | sequence record 113908 | pRcoM1bs-R 5'-GAGAGGCGGTTTGCGTATT-3'
GCTGCGCTCGGTCGTTCGGCTGCGGCGAGCGGTATCAGCTCACTCAAAGGCGGTAATACGGTTATCCACA
GAATCAGGGGATAACGCAGGAAAGAACATGGGCAGTTCAACCTGTTGATAGTACGTACTAAGCTCTCATG
TTTCACGTACTAAGCTCTCAAGTTTAACGTACTAAGCTCTCATGTTTAACGAACTAAACCCTCATGGCTA
ACGTACTAAGCTCTCATGGCTAACGTACTAAGCTCTCATGTTTCACGTACTAAGCTCTCATGTTTGAACA
ATAAAATTAATATAAATCAGCAACTTAAATAGCCTCTAAGGTTTTAAGTTTTATAAGAAAAAAAAGAATA
TATAAGGCTTTTAAAGCTTTTAAGGTTTAACGGTTGTGGACAACAAGCCAGGGATGTAACGCACTGAGAA
GCCCTTAGAGCCTCTCAAAGCAATTTTGAGTGACACAGGAACACTTAACGGCTGACAACCGGCTGGTAAC
AGGATTAGCAGAGCGAGGTATGTAGGCGGTGCTACAGAGTTCTTGAAGTGGTGGCCTAACTACGGCTACA
CTAGAAGAACAGTATTTGGTATCTGCGCTCTGCTGAAGCCAGTTACCTTCGGAAAAAGAGTTGGTAGCTC
TTGATCCGGCAAACAAACCACCGCTGGTAGCGGTGGTTTTTTTGTTTGCAAGCAGCAGATTACGCGCA
