>Addgene plasmid #65022 | pUC18R6K-mini-Tn7T-Gm | addgene partial sequence | sequence record 115256 | Tn7-end 5'-GGGGTGGAAATGGAGTTTTT-3'
GATGGGAACTGGGTGTAGCGTCGTAAGCTAATACGAAAATTAAAAATGACAAAATAGTTTGGAACTAGAT
TTCACTTATCTGGTTGGCCTGCAAGGCCTTCGCGAGGTACCGGGCCCAAGCTTCTCGAGGAATTCCTGCA
GCCCGGGGGATCCACTAGTGAGCTCATGCATGATCGAATTAGCTTCAAAAGCGCTCTGAAGTTCCTATAC
TTTCTAGAGAATAGGAACTTCGGAATAGGAACTTCAAGATCCCCTGATTCCCTTTGTCAACAGCAATGGA
TCGAATTGACATAAGCCTGTTCGGTTCGTAAACTGTAATGCAAGTAGCGTATGCGCTCACGCAACTGGTC
CAGAACCTTGACCGAACGCAGCGGTGGTAACGGCGCAGTGGCGGTTTTCATGGCTTGTTATGACTGTTTT
TTTGTACAGTCTATGCCTCGGGCATCCAAGCAGCAAGCGCGTTACGCCGTGGGTCGATGTTTGATGTTAT
GGAGCAGCAACGATGTTACGCAGCAGCAACGATGTTACGCAGCAGGGCAGTCGCCCTAAAACAAAGTTAG
GTGGCTCAAGTATGGGCATCATTCGCACATGTAGGCTCGGCCCTGACCAAGTCAAATCCATGCGGGCTGC
TCTTGATCTTTTCGGTCGTGAGTTCGGAGACGTAGCCACCTACTCCCAACATCAGCCGGACTCCGATTAC
CTCGGGAACTTGCTCCGTAGTAAGACATTCATCGCGCTTGCTGCCTTCG
